>Addgene plasmid #152685 | pGBW-m4133904 | depositor full sequence | sequence record 295697 | Full Sequence
CACCATG
[417 nt withheld, positions 8-424]
GAAAACCTTTACTTTCAGTCGATGAGTGACAAAATCATTCATCTAACCGATGACTCCTTTGATACAGACG
TGTTGAAGGCCGATGGTGCGATACTGGTAGATTTCTGGGCTGAATGGTGTGGCCCGTGCAAGATGATCGC
ACCCATTCTGGACGAGATCGCCGACGAGTATCAAGGAAAATTAACTGTCGCTAAGCTTAATATAGATCAG
AACCCAGGGACGGCACCTAAATACGGCATCAGGGGAATACCTACCCTCCTGCTCTTTAAGAATGGGGAAG
TTGCCGCGACAAAAGTGGGAGCCCTGTCTAAGGGCCAGCTAAAAGAGTTCTTGGACGCTAACCTGGCAGG
TTCAGGCTCGGGGCACATGCACCATCACCATCACCATAGCAGCGGGCTCGTGCCACGCGGCTAAGGATCC
GCAGGCCTCTGCTAGCTTGACTGACTGAGATACAGCGTACCTTCAGCTCACAGACATGATAAGATACATT
GATGAGTTTGGACAAACCACAACTAGAATGCAGTGAAAAAAATGCTTTATTTGTGAAATTTGTGATGCTA
TTGCTTTATTTGTAACCATTATAAGCTGCAATAAACAAGTTAACAACAACAATTGCATTCATTTTATGTT
TCAGGTTCAGGGGGAGGTGTGGGAGGTTTTTTAAAGCAAGTAAAACCTCTACAAATGTGGTATTGGCCCA
TCTCTATCGGTATCGTAGCATAACCCCTTGGGGCCTCTAAACGGGTCTTGAGGGGTTTTTTGTGCCCCTC
GGGCCGGATTGCTATCTACCGGCATTGGCGCAGAAAAAAATGCCTGATGCGACGCTGCGCGTCTTATACT
CCCACATATGCCAGATTCAGCAACGGATACGGCTTCCCCAACTTGCCCACTTCCATACGTGTCCTCCTTA
CCAGAAATTTATCCTTAAGGTCGTCAGCTATCCTGCAGGCGATCTCTCGATTTCGATCAAGACATTCCTT
TAATGGTCTTTTCTGGACACCACTAGGGGTCAGAAGTAGTTCATCAAACTTTCTTCCCTCCCTAATCTCA
TTGGTTACCTTGGGCTATCGAAACTTAATTAACCAGTCAAGTCAGCTACTTGGCGAGATCGACTTGTCTG
GGTTTCGACTACGCTCAGAATTGCGTCAGTCAAGTTCGATCTGGTCCTTGCTATTGCACCCGTTCTCCGA
TTACGAGTTTCATTTAAATCATGTGAGCAAAAGGCCAGCAAAAGGCCAGGAACCGTAAAAAGGCCGCGTT
GCTGGCGTTTTTCCATAGGCTCCGCCCCCCTGACGAGCATCACAAAAATCGACGCTCAAGTCAGAGGTGG
CGAAACCCGACAGGACTATAAAGATACCAGGCGTTTCCCCCTGGAAGCTCCCTCGTGCGCTCTCCTGTTC
CGACCCTGCCGCTTACCGGATACCTGTCCGCCTTTCTCCCTTCGGGAAGCGTGGCGCTTTCTCATAGCTC
ACGCTGTAGGTATCTCAGTTCGGTGTAGGTCGTTCGCTCCAAGCTGGGCTGTGTGCACGAACCCCCCGTT
CAGCCCGACCGCTGCGCCTTATCCGGTAACTATCGTCTTGAGTCCAACCCGGTAAGACACGACTTATCGC
CACTGGCAGCAGCCACTGGTAACAGGATTAGCAGAGCGAGGTATGTAGGCGGTGCTACAGAGTTCTTGAA
GTGGTGGCCTAACTACGGCTACACTAGAAGAACAGTATTTGGTATCTGCGCTCTGCTGAAGCCAGTTACC
TTCGGAAAAAGAGTTGGTAGCTCTTGATCCGGCAAACAAACCACCGCTGGTAGCGGTGGTTTTTTTGTTT
GCAAGCAGCAGATTACGCGCAGAAAAAAAGGATCTCAAGAAGATCCTTTGATCTTTTCTACGGGGTCTGA
CGCTCAGTGGAACGAAAACTCACGTTAAGGGATTTTGGTCATGAGATTATCAAAAAGGATCTTCACCTAG
ATCCTTTTAAATTAAAAATGAAGTTTTAAATCAATCTAAAGTATATATGAGTAAACTTGGTCTGACAGTT
ACCAATGCTTAATCAGTGAGGCACCTATCTCAGCGATCTGTCTATTTCGTTCATCCATAGTTGCATTTAA
ATTTCCGAACTCTCCAAGGCCCTCGTCGGAAAATCTTCAAACCTTTCGTCCGATCCATCTTGCAGGCTAC
CTCTCGAACGAACTATCGCAAGTCTCTTGGCCGGCCTTGCGCCTTGGCTATTGCTTGGCAGCGCCTATCG
CCAGGTATTACTCCAATCCCGAATATCCGAGATCGGGATCACCCGAGAGAAGTTCAACCTACATCCTCAA
TCCCGATCTATCCGAGATCCGAGGAATATCGAAATCGGGGCGCGCCTGGCCTCCGCGCCGGGTTTTGGCG
CCTCCCGCGGGCGCCCCCCTCGTCACGGCGAGCGCTGCCACGTCAGACGAAGGGCGCAGGAGCGTCCTGA
TCCTTCCGCCCGGACGCTCAGGACAGCGGCCCGCTGCTCATAAGACTCGGCCTTAGAACCCCAGTATCAG
CAGAAGGACATTTTAGGACGGGACTTGGGTGACTCTAGGGCACTGGTTTTCTTTCCAGAGAGCGGAACAG
GCGAGGAAAAGTAGTCCCTTCTCGGCGATTCTGCGGAGGGATCTCCGTGGGGCGGTGAACGCCGATGATT
ATATAAGGACGCGCCGGGTGTGGCACAGCTAGTTCCGTCGCAGCCGGGATTTGGGTCGCGGTTCTTGTTT
GTGGATCGCTGTGATCGTCACTTGGTGAGTAGCGGGCTGCTGGGCTGGCCGGGGCTTTCGTGGCCGCCGG
GCCGCTCGGTGGGACGGAAGCGTGTGGAGAGACCGCCAAGGGCTGTAGTCTGGGTCCGCGAGCAAGGTTG
CCCTGAACTGGGGGTTGGGGGGAGCGCAGCAAAATGGCGGCTGTTCCCGAGTCTTGAATGGAAGACGCTT
GTGAGGCGGGCTGTGAGGTCGTTGAAACAAGGTGGGGGGCATGGTGGGCGGCAAGAACCCAAGGTCTTGA
GCCCTTCGCTAATGCGGGAAAGCTCTTATTCGGGTGAGATGGGCTGGGCACCATCTGGGGACCCTGACGT
GAAGTTTGTCACTGACTGGAGAACTCGGTTTGTCGTCTGTTGCGGGGGCGGCAGTTATGGCGGTGCCGTT
GGGCAGTGCACCCGTACCTTTGGGAGCGCGCGCCCTCGTCGTGTCGTGACGTCACCCGTTCTGTTGGCTT
ATAATGCAGGGTGGGGCCACCTGCCGGTAGGTGTGCGGTAGGCTTTTCTCCGTCGCAGGACGCAGGGTTC
GGGCCTAGGGTAGGCTCTCCTGAATCGACAGGCGCCGGACCTCTGGTGAGGGGAGGGATAAGTGAGGCGT
CAGTTTCTTTGGTCGGTTTTATGTACCTATCTTCTTAAGTAGCTGAAGCTCCGGTTTTGAACTATGCGCT
CGGGGTTGGCGAGTGTGTTTTGTGAAGTTTTTTAGGCACCTTTTGAAATGTAATCATTTGGGTCAATATG
TAATTTTCAGTGTTAGACTTGTAAATTGTCCGCTAAATTCTGGCCGTTTTTGGCTTTTTTGTTAGACAAC
ATGGGTAAAAAGCCTGAACTCACCGCGACGTCTGTCGAGAAGTTTCTGATCGAAAAGTTCGACAGCGTCT
CCGACCTGATGCAGCTCTCGGAGGGCGAAGAATCTCGTGCTTTCAGCTTCGATGTAGGAGGGCGTGGATA
TGTCCTGCGGGTAAATAGCTGCGCCGATGGTTTCTACAAAGATCGTTATGTTTATCGGCACTTTGCATCC
GCCGCGCTCCCGATTCCGGAAGTGCTTGACATTGGGGAGTTCAGCGAGAGCCTGACCTATTGCATCTCCC
GCCGTGCACAGGGTGTCACGTTGCAAGACCTGCCTGAAACCGAACTGCCCGCTGTTCTGCAGCCGGTCGC
GGAGGCAATGGATGCCATCGCTGCCGCCGATCTTAGCCAGACGAGCGGGTTCGGCCCATTCGGACCGCAA
GGAATCGGTCAATACACTACATGGCGTGATTTCATATGCGCGATTGCTGATCCCCATGTGTATCACTGGC
AAACTGTGATGGACGACACCGTCAGTGCGTCCGTCGCGCAGGCTCTCGATGAGCTGATGCTTTGGGCCGA
GGACTGCCCCGAAGTCCGGCACCTCGTGCACGCGGATTTCGGCTCCAACAATGTCCTGACGGACAATGGC
CGCATAACAGCGGTCATTGACTGGAGCGAGGCGATGTTCGGGGATTCCCAATACGAGGTCGCCAACATCT
TCTTCTGGAGGCCGTGGTTGGCTTGTATGGAGCAGCAGACGCGCTACTTCGAGCGGAGGCATCCGGAGCT
TGCAGGATCGCCCCGGCTCCGGGCGTATATGCTCCGCATTGGTCTTGACCAACTCTATCAGAGCTTGGTT
GACGGCAATTTCGATGATGCAGCTTGGGCGCAGGGTCGATGCGACGCAATCGTCCGATCCGGAGCCGGGA
CTGTCGGGCGTACACAAATCGCCCGCAGAAGCGCCGCCGTCTGGACCGATGGCTGTGTAGAAGTACTCGC
CGATAGTGGAAACCGACGCCCCAGCACTCGTCCGAGGGCAAAGGAATAAGCTAGTATGTAAGCCTAGTCT
TAGATAATAAAATCGCTATCCATCGAAGATGGATGTGTGTTGGTTTTTTGTGTGTGTAACGCTAGGCGCG
CCTGGTGTACCGAGAACGATCCTCTCAGTGCGAGTCTCGACGATCCATATCGTTGCTTGGCAGTCAGCCA
GTCGGAATCCAGCTTGGGACCCAGGAAGTCCAATCGTCAGATATTGTACTCAAGCCTGGTCACGGCAGCG
TACCGATCTGTTTAAACCTAGATATTGATAGTCTGATCGGTCAACGTATAATCGAGTCCTAGCTTTTGCA
AACATCTATCAAGAGACAGGATCAGCAGGAGGCTTTCGCATGAGTATTCAACATTTCCGTGTCGCCCTTA
TTCCCTTTTTTGCGGCATTTTGCCTTCCTGTTTTTGCTCACCCAGAAACGCTGGTGAAAGTAAAAGATGC
TGAAGATCAGTTGGGTGCGCGAGTGGGTTACATCGAACTGGATCTCAACAGCGGTAAGATCCTTGAGAGT
TTTCGCCCCGAAGAACGCTTTCCAATGATGAGCACTTTTAAAGTTCTGCTATGTGGCGCGGTATTATCCC
GTATTGACGCCGGGCAAGAGCAACTCGGTCGCCGCATACACTATTCTCAGAATGACTTGGTTGAGTATTC
ACCAGTCACAGAAAAGCATCTTACGGATGGCATGACAGTAAGAGAATTATGCAGTGCTGCCATAACCATG
AGTGATAACACTGCGGCCAACTTACTTCTGACAACGATTGGAGGACCGAAGGAGCTAACCGCTTTTTTGC
ACAACATGGGGGATCATGTAACTCGCCTTGATCGTTGGGAACCGGAGCTGAATGAAGCCATACCAAACGA
CGAGCGTGACACCACGATGCCTGTAGCAATGGCAACAACCTTGCGTAAACTATTAACTGGCGAACTACTT
ACTCTAGCTTCCCGGCAACAGTTGATAGACTGGATGGAGGCGGATAAAGTTGCAGGACCACTTCTGCGCT
CGGCCCTTCCGGCTGGCTGGTTTATTGCTGATAAATCTGGAGCCGGTGAGCGTGGGTCTCGCGGTATCAT
TGCAGCACTGGGGCCAGATGGTAAGCCCTCCCGTATCGTAGTTATCTACACGACGGGGAGTCAGGCAACT
ATGGATGAACGAAATAGACAGATCGCTGAGATAGGTGCCTCACTGATTAAGCATTGGTAACCGATTCTAG
GTGCATTGGCGCAGAAAAAAATGCCTGATGCGACGCTGCGCGTCTTATACTCCCACATATGCCAGATTCA
GCAACGGATACGGCTTCCCCAACTTGCCCACTTCCATACGTGTCCTCCTTACCAGAAATTTATCCTTAAG
ATCGTTTAAACTCGACTCTGGCTCTATCGAATCTCCGTCGTTTCGAGCTTACGCGAACAGCCGTGGCGCT
CATTTGCTCGTCGGGCATCGAATCTCGTCAGCTATCGTCAGCTTACCTTTTTGGCAGCGATCGCGGCTCC
CGACATCTTGGACCATTAGCTCCACAGGTATCTTCTTCCCTCTAGTGGTCATAACAGCAGCTTCAGCTAC
CTCTCAATTCAAAAAACCCCTCAAGACCCGTTTAGAGGCCCCAAGGGGTTATGCTATCAATCGTTGCGTT
ACACACACAAAAAACCAACACACATCCATCTTCGATGGATAGCGATTTTATTATCTAACTGCTGATCGAG
TGTAGCCAGATCTAGTAATCAATTACGGGGTCATTAGTTCATAGCCCATATATGGAGTTCCGCGTTACAT
AACTTACGGTAAATGGCCCGCCTGGCTGACCGCCCAACGACCCCCGCCCATTGACGTCAATAATGACGTA
TGTTCCCATAGTAACGCCAATAGGGACTTTCCATTGACGTCAATGGGTGGAGTATTTACGGTAAACTGCC
CACTTGGCAGTACATCAAGTGTATCATATGCCAAGTACGCCCCCTATTGACGTCAATGACGGTAAATGGC
CCGCCTGGCATTATGCCCAGTACATGACCTTATGGGACTTTCCTACTTGGCAGTACATCTACGTATTAGT
CATCGCTATTACCATGCTGATGCGGTTTTGGCAGTACATCAATGGGCGTGGATAGCGGTTTGACTCACGG
GGATTTCCAAGTCTCCACCCCATTGACGTCAATGGGAGTTTGTTTTGGCACCAAAATCAACGGGACTTTC
CAAAATGTCGTAACAACTCCGCCCCATTGACGCAAATGGGCGGTAGGCGTGTACGGTGGGAGGTCTATAT
AAGCAGAGCTGGTTTAGTGAACCGTCAGATCAGATCTTTGTCGATCCTACCATCCACTCGACACACCCGC
CAGCGGCCGC
Features (pLannotate 1.2.2; 21 found; start..end, strand, type, name):
    446..772     +  CDS            trxA: THIO_ECO57 - Experimental evidence at protein level: Swiss-Prot protein existence level 1. Participates in various redox reactions through the reversible oxidation of its active center dithiol to a disulfide and catalyzes dithiol-disulfide exchange reactions. From Escherichia coli O157:H7.
    794..811     +  CDS            6xHis: 6xHis affinity tag
    904..1025    -  polyA_signal   SV40 poly(A) signal: SV40 polyadenylation signal
   1048..1117    -  CDS            large T antigen (fragment): large T antigen from SV40 (simian virus 40)
   1140..1186    +  terminator     T7 terminator: transcription terminator for bacteriophage T7 RNA polymerase
   1216..1352    +  terminator     rrnG terminator: transcription terminator from the E. coli ribosomal RNA rrnG operon (Albrechtsen et al., 1991)
   1397..1468    +  misc_feature   3' β-globin insulator: insulator downstream of the human β-globin locus (Farrell et al., 2002)
   1694..2282    -  rep_origin     ori: high-copy-number ColE1/pMB1/pBR322/pUC origin of replication
   2454..2518    -  CDS            bla(M) (fragment): β-lactamase lacking the signal sequence; bla(M); allows cytosolic expression of β-lactamase
   2782..3991    +  promoter       UbC promoter: human ubiquitin C promoter
   4001..5022    +  CDS            HygR (fragment): hygromycin B phosphotransferase confers resistance to hygromycin
   5050..5098    +  polyA_signal   poly(A) signal: synthetic polyadenylation signal
   5364..6224    +  CDS            AmpR: β-lactamase; bla; confers resistance to ampicillin, carbenicillin, and related antibiotics
   6237..6373    +  terminator     rrnG terminator: transcription terminator from the E. coli ribosomal RNA rrnG operon (Albrechtsen et al., 1991)
   6518..6589    +  misc_feature   5' β-globin insulator: insulator upstream of the human β-globin locus (Farrell et al., 2002)
   6594..6640    -  terminator     T7 terminator: transcription terminator for bacteriophage T7 RNA polymerase
   6658..6706    -  polyA_signal   poly(A) signal: synthetic polyadenylation signal
   6787..7090    +  enhancer       CMV enhancer: human cytomegalovirus immediate early enhancer
   7163..7180    -  promoter       CMV promoter (fragment): human cytomegalovirus (CMV) immediate early promoter
   7243..7294    +  promoter       CMVd2 promoter: truncated human cytomegalovirus (CMV) immediate early promoter that yields moderately reduced expression relative to the full-length promoter
   7360..424     +  CDS            R1A_SARS2 (fragment) (across the origin) (sequence partly withheld): Experimental evidence at protein level: Swiss-Prot protein existence level 1. [Non-structural protein 10]: Plays a pivotal role in viral transcription by stimulating both nsp14 3'-5' exoribonuclease and nsp16 2'-O-methyltransferase activities. Therefore plays an essential role in viral mRNAs cap methylation. From Severe acute respiratory syndrome coronavirus 2 (2019-nCoV) (SARS-CoV-2).
