[The description below was written by a language model from this plasmid's Addgene catalogue record and pLannotate feature annotations shown in this document.]
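Description:
pGBW-m4133904 is a mammalian expression plasmid for the SARS-CoV-2 non-structural protein 10 (nsp10), built on the pTwist_CMV_Hygro_6 backbone. It is maintained in E. coli through a high-copy ColE1/pUC-type origin and an ampicillin resistance gene (β-lactamase). For selection in mammalian cells it carries a separate cassette in which the human ubiquitin C promoter drives hygromycin B phosphotransferase, followed by a synthetic polyadenylation signal. The annotated full sequence is 7,364 nt.

The payload is the wild-type nsp10 coding region, a roughly 416 bp segment of the viral ORF1ab polyprotein gene, which the annotation places across the numbering origin of the circular sequence. It sits directly downstream of the CMV immediate-early enhancer and promoter elements. According to the catalogue entry, the backbone adds a C-terminal fusion consisting of a cleavable TEV protease site and thioredoxin. The feature table agrees, showing E. coli trxA immediately after the nsp10 fragment, and it additionally detects a 6xHis tag following trxA that the catalogue fields do not mention. The TEV site itself is not annotated. An SV40 poly(A) signal lies downstream of the fusion, although it is annotated on the opposite strand. The expression unit is flanked by β-globin insulator elements, bacterial rrnG and T7 terminators and a synthetic poly(A) signal, which likely serve to isolate the cassette from neighbouring transcription.

nsp10 is a cofactor that stimulates the nsp14 exoribonuclease and nsp16 2'-O-methyltransferase activities involved in viral RNA capping. The stated purpose is simply mammalian expression of nsp10. The thioredoxin and His tags would be compatible with affinity purification and tag removal, but the record does not specify such applications.
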