Addgene plasmid #152685: pGBW-m4133904
Purpose: Mammalian expression plasmid for SARS-CoV-2 nsp10
Depositing lab: Ginkgo Bioworks & Benjie Chen. Depositing organization: Ginkgo Bioworks.
Backbone
  Vector backbone: pTwist_CMV_Hygro_6
  Backbone size w/o insert (bp): 6525
  Vector type: Mammalian Expression
  Selectable markers: Hygromycin
Growth in bacteria
  Bacterial resistance: Ampicillin, 100 μg/mL
  Growth temperature: 37°C
  Growth strain: DH5alpha
  Copy number: High Copy
Gene/Insert
  Gene/Insert name: SARS-CoV-2 nsp10
  Species: Severe acute respiratory syndrome coronavirus 2
  Insert size (bp): 416
  Mutation: wt
  Entrez Gene: ORF1ab (a.k.a. GU280_gp01)
  Promoter: CMV
  Tag / fusion protein: Cleavable TEV;TRX (C terminal on backbone)
  Cloning method: Unknown
Resource information
  A portion of this plasmid was derived from a plasmid made by: GinkgoBioworks
Depositor comments: NCBI reference sequence: YP_009725306.1
How to cite: pGBW-m4133904 was a gift from Ginkgo Bioworks & Benjie Chen (Addgene plasmid # 152685 ; http://n2t.net/addgene:152685 ; RRID:Addgene_152685)
